Addgene plasmid #102898: GG-EBNA-EEA-5guides-PGK-Puro
Purpose: EBNA episome plasmid for U6 promoter-driven expression of 5 gRNAs targeting EEA-motif. Includes PGK-puro selection cassette.
Depositing lab: Timo Otonkoski. Depositing organization: University of Helsinki. Publication: Human pluripotent reprogramming with CRISPR activators. Weltner J, Balboa D, Katayama S, Bespalov M, Krjutskov K, Jouhilahti EM, Trokovic R, Kere J, Otonkoski T. Nat Commun. 2018 Jul 6;9(1):2643. doi: 10.1038/s41467-018-05067-x. PubMed 29980666.
Backbone
  Vector backbone: GG-EBNA
  Vector type: Mammalian Expression, CRISPR
  Selectable markers: Puromycin
Growth in bacteria
  Bacterial resistance: Ampicillin, 100 μg/mL
  Growth temperature: 37°C
  Growth strain: DH5alpha
  Copy number: High Copy
Gene/Insert
  Gene/Insert name: EEA-5guides-PGK-Puro
  gRNA/shRNA sequence: 5 gRNAs, see full sequence
  Promoter: U6
  Cloning method: Restriction Enzyme; 5′ cloning site unknown (unknown if destroyed); 3′ cloning site unknown (unknown if destroyed)
  Sequencing primers: 5′ unknown
Terms and licenses: Academic/Nonprofit Terms; Industry Terms: Not Available to Industry
How to cite: GG-EBNA-EEA-5guides-PGK-Puro was a gift from Timo Otonkoski (Addgene plasmid # 102898 ; http://n2t.net/addgene:102898 ; RRID:Addgene_102898)
