[The description below was written by a language model from this plasmid's Addgene catalogue record and pLannotate feature annotations shown in this document.]
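Description:
GG-EBNA-EEA-5guides-PGK-Puro is a roughly 10.9 kb mammalian CRISPR guide-expression plasmid built on the GG-EBNA backbone, an Epstein-Barr virus-derived episomal vector. In E. coli it is propagated through a high-copy ColE1/pUC-type origin and selected with ampicillin via the AmpR (β-lactamase) cassette. In mammalian cells it carries the EBV oriP origin together with a full EBNA1 coding sequence, which together allow the plasmid to replicate and be retained as a non-integrating nuclear episome in dividing cells. A mouse PGK promoter drives puromycin N-acetyltransferase, so transfected cells can be selected with puromycin.

The payload is a tandem array of five guide RNA units, each consisting of a human U6 RNA polymerase III promoter followed by a spacer and the Streptococcus pyogenes Cas9 gRNA scaffold. The five guides target the "EEA-motif"; the record does not list the individual spacer sequences. No Cas9 or dCas9 effector is annotated, so that component must be supplied from a separate construct. The associated publication title concerns human pluripotent reprogramming with CRISPR activators, which suggests the guides are meant to be paired with an activator.

Two loxP sites in the same orientation flank the PGK-puro and EBNA1 region, so Cre recombination would in principle excise the selection marker and the episome maintenance factor, although the record does not state this as an intended use. Short annotated fragments (lac elements, lacZα, an AAV2 ITR fragment, EBV BRRF2 and gL, M13 ori, bom, rop) appear to be cloning or backbone remnants. The repository and depositor sequences differ by one nucleotide and in start position but show the same feature layout.
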