Features (pLannotate 1.2.2; 38 found; start..end, strand, type, name):
     77..173     +  rep_origin     M13 ori (fragment): M13 bacteriophage origin of replication; arrow indicates direction of (+) strand synthesis
    174..223     -  misc_feature   bom (fragment): basis of mobility region from pBR322
    325..360     -  CDS            rop (fragment): Rop protein, which maintains plasmids at low copy number; rop
    455..559     +  promoter       AmpR promoter: bla
    560..1420    +  CDS            AmpR: β-lactamase; bla; confers resistance to ampicillin, carbenicillin, and related antibiotics
   1591..2179    +  rep_origin     ori: high-copy-number ColE1/pMB1/pBR322/pUC origin of replication
   2362..2454    +  CDS            lacI (fragment): lac repressor; lacI; The lac repressor binds to the lac operator to inhibit transcription in E. coli. This inhibition can be relieved by adding lactose or isopropyl-β-D-thiogalactopyranoside (IPTG).
   2467..2488    +  protein_bind   CAP binding site: CAP binding activates transcription in the presence of cAMP. E. coli catabolite activator protein
   2503..2533    +  promoter       lac promoter: promoter for the E. coli lac operon
   2537..2559    +  protein_bind   lac operator (fragment): The lac repressor binds to the lac operator to inhibit transcription in E. coli. This inhibition can be relieved by adding lactose or isopropyl-β-D-thiogalactopyranoside (IPTG). lac repressor encoded by lacI
   2600..2618    +  promoter       T7 promoter: promoter for bacteriophage T7 RNA polymerase
   2624..2658    -  misc_feature   MCS (fragment): pUC18/19 multiple cloning site
   2658..2679    +  misc_feature   MCS (fragment): multiple cloning site
   2684..2703    -  CDS            lacZα (fragment): LacZα fragment of β-galactosidase; lacZ fragment
   2702..2942    +  promoter       U6 promoter: RNA polymerase III promoter for human U6 snRNA
   2966..3041    +  misc_RNA       gRNA scaffold: guide RNA scaffold for the Streptococcus pyogenes CRISPR/Cas9 system
   3073..3091    -  CDS            lacZα (fragment): LacZα fragment of β-galactosidase; lacZ fragment
   3090..3330    +  promoter       U6 promoter: RNA polymerase III promoter for human U6 snRNA
   3354..3429    +  misc_RNA       gRNA scaffold: guide RNA scaffold for the Streptococcus pyogenes CRISPR/Cas9 system
   3461..3479    -  CDS            lacZα (fragment): LacZα fragment of β-galactosidase; lacZ fragment
   3478..3718    +  promoter       U6 promoter: RNA polymerase III promoter for human U6 snRNA
   3742..3817    +  misc_RNA       gRNA scaffold: guide RNA scaffold for the Streptococcus pyogenes CRISPR/Cas9 system
   3849..3867    -  CDS            lacZα (fragment): LacZα fragment of β-galactosidase; lacZ fragment
   3866..4106    +  promoter       U6 promoter: RNA polymerase III promoter for human U6 snRNA
   4130..4205    +  misc_RNA       gRNA scaffold: guide RNA scaffold for the Streptococcus pyogenes CRISPR/Cas9 system
   4234..4255    -  CDS            lacZα (fragment): LacZα fragment of β-galactosidase; lacZ fragment
   4254..4494    +  promoter       U6 promoter: RNA polymerase III promoter for human U6 snRNA
   4518..4593    +  misc_RNA       gRNA scaffold: guide RNA scaffold for the Streptococcus pyogenes CRISPR/Cas9 system
   4634..4721    +  repeat_region  AAV2 ITR (fragment): inverted terminal repeat of adeno-associated virus serotype 2 inverted
   4751..4784    -  protein_bind   loxP: Cre-mediated recombination occurs in the 8-bp core sequence (GCATACAT). Cre recombinase
   4845..5342    +  promoter       PGK promoter: mouse phosphoglycerate kinase 1 promoter
   5382..5981    +  CDS            PuroR: puromycin N-acetyltransferase; pac from Streptomyces alboniger; confers resistance to puromycin
   6048..6392    +  CDS            BRRF2_EBVB9 (fragment): Protein inferred from homology: Swiss-Prot protein existence level 3. From Epstein-Barr virus (strain B95-8) (HHV-4) (Human herpesvirus 4).
   6430..8355    +  CDS            EBNA1: Epstein-Barr nuclear antigen 1, also known as EBNA-1 crucial for latent viral infection, and for episomal amplification of vectors containing the oriP origin (Okita et al., 2013)
   8438..8506    +  CDS            gL (fragment): GL_EBVB9 - Experimental evidence at protein level: Swiss-Prot protein existence level 1. The heterodimer glycoprotein H-glycoprotein L is required for the fusion of viral and plasma membranes leading to virus entry into the host cell. Acts as a functional inhibitor of gH and maintains gH in an inhibited form. Upon binding to host integrins, gL dissociates from gH leading to activation of the viral fusion glycoproteins gB and gH. Fusion of EBV with B-lymphocytes requires the additional receptor- binding protein gp42, which forms a complex with gH/gL. The heterodimer gH/gL targets also host EPHA
   8523..8556    -  protein_bind   loxP: Cre-mediated recombination occurs in the 8-bp core sequence (GCATACAT). Cre recombinase
   8590..8742    +  CDS            gL (fragment): GL_EBVA8 - Experimental evidence at protein level: Swiss-Prot protein existence level 1. The heterodimer glycoprotein H-glycoprotein L is required for the fusion of viral and plasma membranes leading to virus entry into the host cell. Acts as a functional inhibitor of gH and maintains gH in an inhibited form. Upon binding to host integrins, gL dissociates from gH leading to activation of the viral fusion glycoproteins gB and gH. The heterodimer gH/gL targets also host EPHA2 to promote viral entry. From Epstein-Barr virus (strain AG876) (HHV-4) (Human herpesvirus 4).
   8743..10532   +  rep_origin     oriP: Epstein-Barr virus oriP replication origin (Yates et al., 2000)
>Addgene plasmid #102898 | GG-EBNA-EEA-5guides-PGK-Puro | depositor full sequence | sequence record 194736 | GG-EBNA-EEA-5guides-PGK-Puro sequence 10912 bps
GCACTGCCCCGCGAAGAAGGGGCAGAGATGTCGTAGTCAGGTTTAGTTCGTCCGGGGCGGGGCATCGATC
CTCTAGTAAGGGATTTTGCCGATTTCGGCCTATTGGTTAAAAAATGAGCTGATTTAACAAAAATTTAACG
CGAATTTTAACAAAATATTAACGTTTACAATTTTATGGTGCACTCTCAGTACAATCTGCTCTGATGCCGC
ATAGTTAAGCCAGCCCCGACACCCGCCAACACCCGCTGACGCGCCCTGACGGGCTTGTCTGCTCCCGGCA
TCCGCTTACAGACAAGCTGTGACCGTCTCCGGGAGCTGCATGTGTCAGAGGTTTTCACCGTCATCACCGA
AACGCGCGAGACGAAAGGGCCTCGTGATACGCCTATTTTTATAGGTTAATGTCATGATAATAATGGTTTC
TTAGACGTCAGGTGGCACTTTTCGGGGAAATGTGCGCGGAACCCCTATTTGTTTATTTTTCTAAATACAT
TCAAATATGTATCCGCTCATGAGACAATAACCCTGATAAATGCTTCAATAATATTGAAAAAGGAAGAGTA
TGAGTATTCAACATTTCCGTGTCGCCCTTATTCCCTTTTTTGCGGCATTTTGCCTTCCTGTTTTTGCTCA
CCCAGAAACGCTGGTGAAAGTAAAAGATGCTGAAGATCAGTTGGGTGCACGAGTGGGTTACATCGAACTG
GATCTCAACAGCGGTAAGATCCTTGAGAGTTTTCGCCCCGAAGAACGTTTTCCAATGATGAGCACTTTTA
AAGTTCTGCTATGTGGCGCGGTATTATCCCGTATTGACGCCGGGCAAGAGCAACTCGGTCGCCGCATACA
CTATTCTCAGAATGACTTGGTTGAGTACTCACCAGTCACAGAAAAGCATCTTACGGATGGCATGACAGTA
AGAGAATTATGCAGTGCTGCCATAACCATGAGTGATAACACTGCGGCCAACTTACTTCTGACAACGATCG
GAGGACCGAAGGAGCTAACCGCTTTTTTGCACAACATGGGGGATCATGTAACTCGCCTTGATCGTTGGGA
ACCGGAGCTGAATGAAGCCATACCAAACGACGAGCGTGACACCACGATGCCTGTAGCAATGGCAACAACG
TTGCGCAAACTATTAACTGGCGAACTACTTACTCTAGCTTCCCGGCAACAATTAATAGACTGGATGGAGG
CGGATAAAGTTGCAGGACCACTTCTGCGCTCGGCCCTTCCGGCTGGCTGGTTTATTGCTGATAAATCTGG
AGCCGGTGAGCGTGGGTCTCGCGGTATCATTGCAGCACTGGGGCCAGATGGTAAGCCCTCCCGTATCGTA
GTTATCTACACGACGGGGAGTCAGGCAACTATGGATGAACGAAATAGACAGATCGCTGAGATAGGTGCCT
CACTGATTAAGCATTGGTAACTGTCAGACCAAGTTTACTCATATATACTTTAGATTGATTTAAAACTTCA
TTTTTAATTTAAAAGGATCTAGGTGAAGATCCTTTTTGATAATCTCATGACCAAAATCCCTTAACGTGAG
TTTTCGTTCCACTGAGCGTCAGACCCCGTAGAAAAGATCAAAGGATCTTCTTGAGATCCTTTTTTTCTGC
GCGTAATCTGCTGCTTGCAAACAAAAAAACCACCGCTACCAGCGGTGGTTTGTTTGCCGGATCAAGAGCT
ACCAACTCTTTTTCCGAAGGTAACTGGCTTCAGCAGAGCGCAGATACCAAATACTGTTCTTCTAGTGTAG
CCGTAGTTAGGCCACCACTTCAAGAACTCTGTAGCACCGCCTACATACCTCGCTCTGCTAATCCTGTTAC
CAGTGGCTGCTGCCAGTGGCGATAAGTCGTGTCTTACCGGGTTGGACTCAAGACGATAGTTACCGGATAA
GGCGCAGCGGTCGGGCTGAACGGGGGGTTCGTGCACACAGCCCAGCTTGGAGCGAACGACCTACACCGAA
CTGAGATACCTACAGCGTGAGCTATGAGAAAGCGCCACGCTTCCCGAAGGGAGAAAGGCGGACAGGTATC
CGGTAAGCGGCAGGGTCGGAACAGGAGAGCGCACGAGGGAGCTTCCAGGGGGAAACGCCTGGTATCTTTA
TAGTCCTGTCGGGTTTCGCCACCTCTGACTTGAGCGTCGATTTTTGTGATGCTCGTCAGGGGGGCGGAGC
CTATGGAAAAACGCCAGCAACGCGGCCTTTTTACGGTTCCTGGCCTTTTGCTGGCCTTTTGCTCACATGT
TCTTTCCTGCGTTATCCCCTGATTCTGTGGATAACCGTATTACCGCCTTTGAGTGAGCTGATACCGCTCG
CCGCAGCCGAACGACCGAGCGCAGCGAGTCAGTGAGCGAGGAAGCGGAAGAGCGCCCAATACGCAAACCG
CCTCTCCCCGCGCGTTGGCCGATTCATTAATGCAGCTGGCACGACAGGTTTCCCGACTGGAAAGCGGGCA
GTGAGCGCAACGCAATTAATGTGAGTTAGCTCACTCATTAGGCACCCCAGGCTTTACACTTTATGCTTCC
GGCTCGTATGTTGTGTGGAATTGTGAGCGGATAACAATTTCACACAGGAAACAGCTATGACCATGATTAC
GCCAAGCTCTAATACGACTCACTATAGGGAGACAAGCTTGCATGCCTGCAGGTCGACTCTAGAGGATCTC
GAGCTCAAGCTTCGAATTCCCCCTGTAAAACGACGGCCAGTGAGGGCCTATTTCCCATGATTCCTTCATA
TTTGCATATACGATACAAGGCTGTTAGAGAGATAATTGGAATTAATTTGACTGTAAACACAAAGATATTA
GTACAAAATACGTGACGTAGAAAGTAATAATTTCTTGGGTAGTTTGCAGTTTTAAAATTATGTTTTAAAA
TGGACTATCATATGCTTACCGTAACTTGAAAGTATTTCGATTTCTTGGCTTTATATATCTTGTGGAAAGG
ACGAAACACCGCCCAGCACTTTGGGGTTTTAGAGCTAGAAATAGCAAGTTAAAATAAGGCTAGTCCGTTA
TCAACTTGAAAAAGTGGCACCGAGTCGGTGCTTTTTTTCATGGTCATAGCTGTTTCCTCATGGTAAAACG
ACGGCCAGTGAGGGCCTATTTCCCATGATTCCTTCATATTTGCATATACGATACAAGGCTGTTAGAGAGA
TAATTGGAATTAATTTGACTGTAAACACAAAGATATTAGTACAAAATACGTGACGTAGAAAGTAATAATT
TCTTGGGTAGTTTGCAGTTTTAAAATTATGTTTTAAAATGGACTATCATATGCTTACCGTAACTTGAAAG
TATTTCGATTTCTTGGCTTTATATATCTTGTGGAAAGGACGAAACACCGAATCCCAGCACTTTGTTTTAG
AGCTAGAAATAGCAAGTTAAAATAAGGCTAGTCCGTTATCAACTTGAAAAAGTGGCACCGAGTCGGTGCT
TTTTTTCATGGTCATAGCTGTTTCCTGGACGTAAAACGACGGCCAGTGAGGGCCTATTTCCCATGATTCC
TTCATATTTGCATATACGATACAAGGCTGTTAGAGAGATAATTGGAATTAATTTGACTGTAAACACAAAG
ATATTAGTACAAAATACGTGACGTAGAAAGTAATAATTTCTTGGGTAGTTTGCAGTTTTAAAATTATGTT
TTAAAATGGACTATCATATGCTTACCGTAACTTGAAAGTATTTCGATTTCTTGGCTTTATATATCTTGTG
GAAAGGACGAAACACCGGCCTCCCAAAGTGCGTTTTAGAGCTAGAAATAGCAAGTTAAAATAAGGCTAGT
CCGTTATCAACTTGAAAAAGTGGCACCGAGTCGGTGCTTTTTTTCATGGTCATAGCTGTTTCCTCCAGGT
AAAACGACGGCCAGTGAGGGCCTATTTCCCATGATTCCTTCATATTTGCATATACGATACAAGGCTGTTA
GAGAGATAATTGGAATTAATTTGACTGTAAACACAAAGATATTAGTACAAAATACGTGACGTAGAAAGTA
ATAATTTCTTGGGTAGTTTGCAGTTTTAAAATTATGTTTTAAAATGGACTATCATATGCTTACCGTAACT
TGAAAGTATTTCGATTTCTTGGCTTTATATATCTTGTGGAAAGGACGAAACACCGGCTACTTGGGAGGCG
TTTTAGAGCTAGAAATAGCAAGTTAAAATAAGGCTAGTCCGTTATCAACTTGAAAAAGTGGCACCGAGTC
GGTGCTTTTTTTCATGGTCATAGCTGTTTCCTTGTTGTAAAACGACGGCCAGTGAGGGCCTATTTCCCAT
GATTCCTTCATATTTGCATATACGATACAAGGCTGTTAGAGAGATAATTGGAATTAATTTGACTGTAAAC
ACAAAGATATTAGTACAAAATACGTGACGTAGAAAGTAATAATTTCTTGGGTAGTTTGCAGTTTTAAAAT
TATGTTTTAAAATGGACTATCATATGCTTACCGTAACTTGAAAGTATTTCGATTTCTTGGCTTTATATAT
CTTGTGGAAAGGACGAAACACCGGCCTCCCAAGTAGCGTTTTAGAGCTAGAAATAGCAAGTTAAAATAAG
GCTAGTCCGTTATCAACTTGAAAAAGTGGCACCGAGTCGGTGCTTTTTTTCATGGTCATAGCTGTTTCCT
AACGAGCGGCCGCAGGAACCCCTAGTGATGGAGTTGGCCACTCCCTCTCTGCGCGCTCGCTCGCTCACTG
AGGCCGGGCGACCAAAGGTCGCCCGACGCCCAATTCCGATCATATTCAATAACCCTTAATATAACTTCGT
ATAATGTATGCTATACGAAGTTATTAGGTCTGAAGAGGAGTTTACGTCCAGCCAAGCTTAGGATCTCGAC
CTCGAAATTCTACCGGGTAGGGGAGGCGCTTTTCCCAAGGCAGTCTGGAGCATGCGCTTTAGCAGCCCCG
CTGGCACTTGGCGCTACACAAGTGGCCTCTGGCCTCGCACACATTCCACATCCACCGGTAGGCGCCAACC
GGCTCCGTTCTTTGGTGGCCCCTTCGCGCCACCTTCTACTCCTCCCCTAGTCAGGAAGTTCCCCCCCGCC
CCGCAGCTCGCGTCGTGCAGGACGTGACAAATGGAAGTAGCACGTCTCACTAGTCTCGTGCAGATGGACA
GCACCGCTGAGCAATGGAAGCGGGTAGGCCTTTGGGGCAGCGGCCAATAGCAGCTTTGCTCCTTCGCTTT
CTGGGCTCAGCAGCTGGGAAGGGTGGGTCCGGGGGCGGGCTCAGGGGCGGGCTCAGGGGCGGGGCGGGCG
CCCGAAGGTCCTCCGGAGGCCCGGCATTCTGCACGCTTCAAAAGCGCACGTCTGCCGCGCTGTTCTCCTC
TTCCTCATCTCCGGGCCTTTCGACCTGCATCCATCTAGATCTCGAGCAGCTGAAGCTTACCATGACCGAG
TACAAGCCCACGGTGCGCCTCGCCACCCGCGACGACGTCCCCAGGGCCGTACGCACCCTCGCCGCCGCGT
TCGCCGACTACCCCGCCACGCGCCACACCGTCGATCCGGACCGCCACATCGAGCGGGTCACCGAGCTGCA
AGAACTCTTCCTCACGCGCGTCGGGCTCGACATCGGCAAGGTGTGGGTCGCGGACGACGGCGCCGCGGTG
GCGGTCTGGACCACGCCGGAGAGCGTCGAAGCGGGGGCGGTGTTCGCCGAGATCGGCCCGCGCATGGCCG
AGTTGAGCGGTTCCCGGCTGGCCGCGCAGCAACAGATGGAAGGCCTCCTGGCGCCGCACCGGCCCAAGGA
GCCCGCGTGGTTCCTGGCCACCGTCGGCGTCTCGCCCGACCACCAGGGCAAGGGTCTGGGCAGCGCCGTC
GTGCTCCCCGGAGTGGAGGCGGCCGAGCGCGCCGGGGTGCCCGCCTTCCTGGAGACCTCCGCGCCCCGCA
ACCTCCCCTTCTACGAGCGGCTCGGCTTCACCGTCACCGCCGACGTCGAGGTGCCCGAAGGACCGCGCAC
CTGGTGCATGACCCGCAAGCCCGGTGCCTGACGCCCGCCCCACGACCCGCAGCGCCCGACCGAAAGGAGC
GCACGACCCCATGCATCGATAAGCTGATCCTCACAGGCCGCACCCAGCTTTTCTTCCGTTGCCCCAGTAG
CATCTCTGTCTGGTGACCTTGAAGAGGAAGAGGAGGGGTCCCGAGAATCCCCATCCCTACCGTCCAGCAA
AAAGGGGGACGAGGAATTTGAGGCCTGGCTTGAGGCTCAGGACGCAAATCTTGAGGATGTTCAGCGGGAG
TTTTCCGGGCTGCGAGTAATTGGTGATGAGGACGAGGATGGTTCGGAGGATGGGGAATTTTCAGACCTGG
ATCTGTCTGACAGCGACCATGAAGGGGATGAGGGTGGGGGGGCTGTTGGAGGGGGCAGGAGTCTGCACTC
CCTGTATTCACTGAGCGTCGTCTAATAAAGATGTCTATTGATCTCTTTTAGTGTGAATCATGTCTGACGA
GGGGCCAGGTACAGGACCTGGAAATGGCCTAGGAGAGAAGGGAGACACATCTGGACCAGAAGGCTCCGGC
GGCAGTGGACCTCAAAGAAGAGGGGGTGATAACCATGGACGAGGACGGGGAAGAGGACGAGGACGAGGAG
GCGGAAGACCAGGAGCCCCGGGCGGCTCAGGATCAGGGCCAAGACATAGAGATGGTGTCCGGAGACCCCA
AAAACGTCCAAGTTGCATTGGCTGCAAAGGGACCCACGGTGGAACAGGAGCAGGAGCAGGAGCGGGAGGG
GCAGGAGCAGGAGGGGCAGGAGCAGGAGGAGGGGCAGGAGCAGGAGGAGGGGCAGGAGGGGCAGGAGGGG
CAGGAGGGGCAGGAGCAGGAGGAGGGGCAGGAGCAGGAGGAGGGGCAGGAGGGGCAGGAGGGGCAGGAGC
AGGAGGAGGGGCAGGAGCAGGAGGAGGGGCAGGAGGGGCAGGAGCAGGAGGAGGGGCAGGAGGGGCAGGA
GGGGCAGGAGCAGGAGGAGGGGCAGGAGCAGGAGGAGGGGCAGGAGGGGCAGGAGCAGGAGGAGGGGCAG
GAGGGGCAGGAGGGGCAGGAGCAGGAGGAGGGGCAGGAGCAGGAGGGGCAGGAGGGGCAGGAGGGGCAGG
AGCAGGAGGGGCAGGAGCAGGAGGAGGGGCAGGAGGGGCAGGAGGGGCAGGAGCAGGAGGGGCAGGAGCA
GGAGGGGCAGGAGCAGGAGGGGCAGGAGCAGGAGGGGCAGGAGGGGCAGGAGCAGGAGGGGCAGGAGGGG
CAGGAGCAGGAGGGGCAGGAGGGGCAGGAGCAGGAGGAGGGGCAGGAGGGGCAGGAGCAGGAGGAGGGGC
AGGAGGGGCAGGAGCAGGAGGGGCAGGAGGGGCAGGAGCAGGAGGGGCAGGAGGGGCAGGAGCAGGAGGG
GCAGGAGGGGCAGGAGCAGGAGGAGGGGCAGGAGCAGGAGGGGCAGGAGCAGGAGGTGGAGGCCGGGGTC
GAGGAGGCAGTGGAGGCCGGGGTCGAGGAGGTAGTGGAGGCCGGGGTCGAGGAGGTAGTGGAGGCCGCCG
GGGTAGAGGACGTGAAAGAGCCAGGGGGGGAAGTCGTGAAAGAGCCAGGGGGAGAGGTCGTGGACGTGGA
GAAAAGAGGCCCAGGAGTCCCAGTAGTCAGTCATCATCATCCGGGTCTCCACCGCGCAGGCCCCCTCCAG
GTAGAAGGCCATTTTTCCACCCTGTAGGGGAAGCCGATTATTTTGAATACCACCAAGAAGGTGGCCCAGA
TGGTGAGCCTGACGTGCCCCCGGGAGCGATAGAGCAGGGCCCCGCAGATGACCCAGGAGAAGGCCCAAGC
ACTGGACCCCGGGGTCAGGGTGATGGAGGCAGGCGCAAAAAAGGAGGGTGGTTTGGAAAGCATCGTGGTC
AAGGAGGTTCCAACCCGAAATTTGAGAACATTGCAGAAGGTTTAAGAGCTCTCCTGGCTAGGAGTCACGT
AGAAAGGACTACCGACGAAGGAACTTGGGTCGCCGGTGTGTTCGTATATGGAGGTAGTAAGACCTCCCTT
TACAACCTAAGGCGAGGAACTGCCCTTGCTATTCCACAATGTCGTCTTACACCATTGAGTCGTCTCCCCT
TTGGAATGGCCCCTGGACCCGGCCCACAACCTGGCCCGCTAAGGGAGTCCATTGTCTGTTATTTCATGGT
CTTTTTACAAACTCATATATTTGCTGAGGTTTTGAAGGATGCGATTAAGGACCTTGTTATGACAAAGCCC
GCTCCTACCTGCAATATCAGGGTGACTGTGTGCAGCTTTGACGATGGAGTAGATTTGCCTCCCTGGTTTC
CACCTATGGTGGAAGGGGCTGCCGCGGAGGGTGATGACGGAGATGACGGAGATGAAGGAGGTGATGGAGA
TGAGGGTGAGGAAGGGCAGGAGTGATGTAACTTGTTAGGAGACGCCCTCAATCGTATTAAAAGCCGTGTA
TTCCCCCGCACTAAAGAATAAATCCCCAGTAGACATCATGCGTGCTGTTGGTGTATTTCTGGCCATCTGT
CTTGTCACCATTTTCGTCCTCCCAACATGGGGCAATTGCCGGAACCCTTAATATAACTTCGTATAATGTA
TGCTATACGAAGTTATTAGGTCCCTCGAAGAGGTTCACTAGCGGATCTCAATTGGGCATACCCATGTTGT
CACGTCACTCAGCTCCGCGCTCAACACCTTCTCGCGTTGGAAAACATTAGCGACATTTACCTGGTGAGCA
ATCAGACATGCGACGGCTTTAGCCTGGCCTCCTTAAATTCACCTAAGAATGGGAGCAACCAGCAGGAAAA
GGACAAGCAGCGAAAATTCACGCCCCCTTGGGAGGTGGCGGCATATGCAAAGGATAGCACTCCCACTCTA
CTACTGGGTATCATATGCTGACTGTATATGCATGAGGATAGCATATGCTACCCGGATACAGATTAGGATA
GCATATACTACCCAGATATAGATTAGGATAGCATATGCTACCCAGATATAGATTAGGATAGCCTATGCTA
CCCAGATATAAATTAGGATAGCATATACTACCCAGATATAGATTAGGATAGCATATGCTACCCAGATATA
GATTAGGATAGCCTATGCTACCCAGATATAGATTAGGATAGCATATGCTACCCAGATATAGATTAGGATA
GCATATGCTATCCAGATATTTGGGTAGTATATGCTACCCAGATATAAATTAGGATAGCATATACTACCCT
AATCTCTATTAGGATAGCATATGCTACCCGGATACAGATTAGGATAGCATATACTACCCAGATATAGATT
AGGATAGCATATGCTACCCAGATATAGATTAGGATAGCCTATGCTACCCAGATATAAATTAGGATAGCAT
ATACTACCCAGATATAGATTAGGATAGCATATGCTACCCAGATATAGATTAGGATAGCCTATGCTACCCA
GATATAGATTAGGATAGCATATGCTATCCAGATATTTGGGTAGTATATGCTACCCATGGCAACATTAGCC
CACCGTGCTCTCAGCGACCTCGTGAATATGAGGACCAACAACCCTGTGCTTGGCGCTCAGGCGCAAGTGT
GTGTAATTTGTCCTCCAGATCGCAGCAATCGCGCCCCTATCTTGGCCCGCCCACCTACTTATGCAGGTAT
TCCCCGGGGTGCCATTAGTGGTTTTGTGGGCAAGTGGTTTGACCGCAGTGGTTAGCGGGGTTACAATCAG
CCAAGTTATTACACCCTTATTTTACAGTCCAAAACCGCAGGGCGGCGTGTGGGGGCTGACGCGTGCCCCC
ACTCCACAATTTCAAAAAAAAGAGTGGCCACTTGTCTTTGTTTATGGGCCCCATTGGCGTGGAGCCCCGT
TTAATTTTCGGGGGTGTTAGAGACAACCAGTGGAGTCCGCTGCTGTCGGCGTCCACTCTCTTTCCCCTTG
TTACAAATAGAGTGTAACAACATGGTTCACCTGTCTTGGTCCCTGCCTGGGACACATCTTAATAACCCCA
GTATCATATTGCACTAGGATTATGTGTTGCCCATAGCCATAAATTCGTGTGAGATGGACATCCAGTCTTT
ACGGCTTGTCCCCACCCCATGGATTTCTATTGTTAAAGATATTCAGAATGTTTCATTCCTACACTAGTAT
TTATTGCCCAAGGGGTTTGTGAGGGTTATATTGGTGTCATAGCACAATGCCACCACTGAACCCCCCGTCC
AAATTTTATTCTGGGGGCGTCACCTGAAACCTTGTTTTCGAGCACCTCACATACACCTTACTGTTCACAA
CTCAGCAGTTATTCTATTAGCTAAACGAAGGAGAATGAAGAAGCAGGCGAAGATTCAGGAGAGTTCACTG
CCCGCTCCTTGATCTTCAGCCACTGCCCTTGTGACTAAAATGGTTCACTACCCTCGTGGAATCCTGACCC
CATGTAAATAAAACCGTGACAGCTCATGGGGTGGGAGATATCGCTGTTCCTTAGGACCCTTTTACTAACC
CTAATTCGATAGCATATGCTTCCCGTTGGGTAACATATGCTATTGAATTAGGGTTAGTCTGGATAGTATA
TACTACTACCCGGGAAGCATATGCTACCCGTTTAGGGTTAACAAGGGGGCCTTATAAACACTATTGCTAA
TGCCCTCTTGAGGGTCCGCTTATCGGTAGCTACACAGGCCCCTCTGATTGACGTTGGTGTAGCCTCCCGT
AGTCTTCCTGGGCCCCTGGGAGGTACATGTCCCCCAGCATTGGTGTAAGAGCTTCAGCCAAGAGTTACAC
ATAAAGGCAATGTTGTGTTGCAGTCCACAGACTGCAAAGTCTGCTCCAGGATGAAAGCCACTCAGTGTTG
GCAAATGTGCACATCCATTTATAAGGATGTCAACTACAGTCAGAGAACCCCTTTGTGTTTGGTCCCCCCC
CGTGTCACATGTGGAACAGGGCCCAGTTGGCAAGTTGTACCAACCAACTGAAGGGATTACAT
