Features (pLannotate 1.2.2; 38 found; start..end, strand, type, name):
      1..22      +  protein_bind   CAP binding site: CAP binding activates transcription in the presence of cAMP. E. coli catabolite activator protein
     37..67      +  promoter       lac promoter: promoter for the E. coli lac operon
     71..93      +  protein_bind   lac operator (fragment): The lac repressor binds to the lac operator to inhibit transcription in E. coli. This inhibition can be relieved by adding lactose or isopropyl-β-D-thiogalactopyranoside (IPTG). lac repressor encoded by lacI
    134..152     +  promoter       T7 promoter: promoter for bacteriophage T7 RNA polymerase
    158..192     -  misc_feature   MCS (fragment): pUC18/19 multiple cloning site
    192..213     +  misc_feature   MCS (fragment): multiple cloning site
    218..237     -  CDS            lacZα (fragment): LacZα fragment of β-galactosidase; lacZ fragment
    236..476     +  promoter       U6 promoter: RNA polymerase III promoter for human U6 snRNA
    500..575     +  misc_RNA       gRNA scaffold: guide RNA scaffold for the Streptococcus pyogenes CRISPR/Cas9 system
    607..625     -  CDS            lacZα (fragment): LacZα fragment of β-galactosidase; lacZ fragment
    624..864     +  promoter       U6 promoter: RNA polymerase III promoter for human U6 snRNA
    888..963     +  misc_RNA       gRNA scaffold: guide RNA scaffold for the Streptococcus pyogenes CRISPR/Cas9 system
    995..1013    -  CDS            lacZα (fragment): LacZα fragment of β-galactosidase; lacZ fragment
   1012..1252    +  promoter       U6 promoter: RNA polymerase III promoter for human U6 snRNA
   1276..1351    +  misc_RNA       gRNA scaffold: guide RNA scaffold for the Streptococcus pyogenes CRISPR/Cas9 system
   1383..1401    -  CDS            lacZα (fragment): LacZα fragment of β-galactosidase; lacZ fragment
   1400..1640    +  promoter       U6 promoter: RNA polymerase III promoter for human U6 snRNA
   1664..1739    +  misc_RNA       gRNA scaffold: guide RNA scaffold for the Streptococcus pyogenes CRISPR/Cas9 system
   1768..1789    -  CDS            lacZα (fragment): LacZα fragment of β-galactosidase; lacZ fragment
   1788..2028    +  promoter       U6 promoter: RNA polymerase III promoter for human U6 snRNA
   2052..2127    +  misc_RNA       gRNA scaffold: guide RNA scaffold for the Streptococcus pyogenes CRISPR/Cas9 system
   2168..2255    +  repeat_region  AAV2 ITR (fragment): inverted terminal repeat of adeno-associated virus serotype 2 inverted
   2285..2318    -  protein_bind   loxP: Cre-mediated recombination occurs in the 8-bp core sequence (GCATACAT). Cre recombinase
   2379..2878    +  promoter       PGK promoter: mouse phosphoglycerate kinase 1 promoter
   2918..3517    +  CDS            PuroR (fragment): puromycin N-acetyltransferase; pac from Streptomyces; confers resistance to puromycin
   3584..3928    +  CDS            BRRF2_EBVB9 (fragment): Protein inferred from homology: Swiss-Prot protein existence level 3. From Epstein-Barr virus (strain B95-8) (HHV-4) (Human herpesvirus 4).
   3966..5891    +  CDS            EBNA1: Epstein-Barr nuclear antigen 1, also known as EBNA-1 crucial for latent viral infection, and for episomal amplification of vectors containing the oriP origin (Okita et al., 2013)
   5974..6042    +  CDS            gL (fragment): GL_EBVB9 - Experimental evidence at protein level: Swiss-Prot protein existence level 1. The heterodimer glycoprotein H-glycoprotein L is required for the fusion of viral and plasma membranes leading to virus entry into the host cell. Acts as a functional inhibitor of gH and maintains gH in an inhibited form. Upon binding to host integrins, gL dissociates from gH leading to activation of the viral fusion glycoproteins gB and gH. Fusion of EBV with B-lymphocytes requires the additional receptor- binding protein gp42, which forms a complex with gH/gL. The heterodimer gH/gL targets also host EPHA
   6059..6092    -  protein_bind   loxP: Cre-mediated recombination occurs in the 8-bp core sequence (GCATACAT). Cre recombinase
   6126..6278    +  CDS            gL (fragment): GL_EBVA8 - Experimental evidence at protein level: Swiss-Prot protein existence level 1. The heterodimer glycoprotein H-glycoprotein L is required for the fusion of viral and plasma membranes leading to virus entry into the host cell. Acts as a functional inhibitor of gH and maintains gH in an inhibited form. Upon binding to host integrins, gL dissociates from gH leading to activation of the viral fusion glycoproteins gB and gH. The heterodimer gH/gL targets also host EPHA2 to promote viral entry. From Epstein-Barr virus (strain AG876) (HHV-4) (Human herpesvirus 4).
   6279..8068    +  rep_origin     oriP: Epstein-Barr virus oriP replication origin (Yates et al., 2000)
   8524..8620    +  rep_origin     M13 ori (fragment): M13 bacteriophage origin of replication; arrow indicates direction of (+) strand synthesis
   8621..8670    -  misc_feature   bom (fragment): basis of mobility region from pBR322
   8772..8807    -  CDS            rop (fragment): Rop protein, which maintains plasmids at low copy number; rop
   8902..9006    +  promoter       AmpR promoter: bla
   9007..9867    +  CDS            AmpR: β-lactamase; bla; confers resistance to ampicillin, carbenicillin, and related antibiotics
  10038..10626   +  rep_origin     ori: high-copy-number ColE1/pMB1/pBR322/pUC origin of replication
  10809..10901   +  CDS            lacI (fragment): lac repressor; lacI; The lac repressor binds to the lac operator to inhibit transcription in E. coli. This inhibition can be relieved by adding lactose or isopropyl-β-D-thiogalactopyranoside (IPTG).
>Addgene plasmid #102898 | GG-EBNA-EEA-5guides-PGK-Puro | addgene full sequence | sequence record 198364 | Addgene NGS Result
TAATGTGAGTTAGCTCACTCATTAGGCACCCCAGGCTTTACACTTTATGCTTCCGGCTCGTATGTTGTGT
GGAATTGTGAGCGGATAACAATTTCACACAGGAAACAGCTATGACCATGATTACGCCAAGCTCTAATACG
ACTCACTATAGGGAGACAAGCTTGCATGCCTGCAGGTCGACTCTAGAGGATCTCGAGCTCAAGCTTCGAA
TTCCCCCTGTAAAACGACGGCCAGTGAGGGCCTATTTCCCATGATTCCTTCATATTTGCATATACGATAC
AAGGCTGTTAGAGAGATAATTGGAATTAATTTGACTGTAAACACAAAGATATTAGTACAAAATACGTGAC
GTAGAAAGTAATAATTTCTTGGGTAGTTTGCAGTTTTAAAATTATGTTTTAAAATGGACTATCATATGCT
TACCGTAACTTGAAAGTATTTCGATTTCTTGGCTTTATATATCTTGTGGAAAGGACGAAACACCGCCCAG
CACTTTGGGGTTTTAGAGCTAGAAATAGCAAGTTAAAATAAGGCTAGTCCGTTATCAACTTGAAAAAGTG
GCACCGAGTCGGTGCTTTTTTTCATGGTCATAGCTGTTTCCTCATGGTAAAACGACGGCCAGTGAGGGCC
TATTTCCCATGATTCCTTCATATTTGCATATACGATACAAGGCTGTTAGAGAGATAATTGGAATTAATTT
GACTGTAAACACAAAGATATTAGTACAAAATACGTGACGTAGAAAGTAATAATTTCTTGGGTAGTTTGCA
GTTTTAAAATTATGTTTTAAAATGGACTATCATATGCTTACCGTAACTTGAAAGTATTTCGATTTCTTGG
CTTTATATATCTTGTGGAAAGGACGAAACACCGAATCCCAGCACTTTGTTTTAGAGCTAGAAATAGCAAG
TTAAAATAAGGCTAGTCCGTTATCAACTTGAAAAAGTGGCACCGAGTCGGTGCTTTTTTTCATGGTCATA
GCTGTTTCCTGGACGTAAAACGACGGCCAGTGAGGGCCTATTTCCCATGATTCCTTCATATTTGCATATA
CGATACAAGGCTGTTAGAGAGATAATTGGAATTAATTTGACTGTAAACACAAAGATATTAGTACAAAATA
CGTGACGTAGAAAGTAATAATTTCTTGGGTAGTTTGCAGTTTTAAAATTATGTTTTAAAATGGACTATCA
TATGCTTACCGTAACTTGAAAGTATTTCGATTTCTTGGCTTTATATATCTTGTGGAAAGGACGAAACACC
GGCCTCCCAAAGTGCGTTTTAGAGCTAGAAATAGCAAGTTAAAATAAGGCTAGTCCGTTATCAACTTGAA
AAAGTGGCACCGAGTCGGTGCTTTTTTTCATGGTCATAGCTGTTTCCTCCAGGTAAAACGACGGCCAGTG
AGGGCCTATTTCCCATGATTCCTTCATATTTGCATATACGATACAAGGCTGTTAGAGAGATAATTGGAAT
TAATTTGACTGTAAACACAAAGATATTAGTACAAAATACGTGACGTAGAAAGTAATAATTTCTTGGGTAG
TTTGCAGTTTTAAAATTATGTTTTAAAATGGACTATCATATGCTTACCGTAACTTGAAAGTATTTCGATT
TCTTGGCTTTATATATCTTGTGGAAAGGACGAAACACCGGCTACTTGGGAGGCGTTTTAGAGCTAGAAAT
AGCAAGTTAAAATAAGGCTAGTCCGTTATCAACTTGAAAAAGTGGCACCGAGTCGGTGCTTTTTTTCATG
GTCATAGCTGTTTCCTTGTTGTAAAACGACGGCCAGTGAGGGCCTATTTCCCATGATTCCTTCATATTTG
CATATACGATACAAGGCTGTTAGAGAGATAATTGGAATTAATTTGACTGTAAACACAAAGATATTAGTAC
AAAATACGTGACGTAGAAAGTAATAATTTCTTGGGTAGTTTGCAGTTTTAAAATTATGTTTTAAAATGGA
CTATCATATGCTTACCGTAACTTGAAAGTATTTCGATTTCTTGGCTTTATATATCTTGTGGAAAGGACGA
AACACCGGCCTCCCAAGTAGCGTTTTAGAGCTAGAAATAGCAAGTTAAAATAAGGCTAGTCCGTTATCAA
CTTGAAAAAGTGGCACCGAGTCGGTGCTTTTTTTCATGGTCATAGCTGTTTCCTAACGAGCGGCCGCAGG
AACCCCTAGTGATGGAGTTGGCCACTCCCTCTCTGCGCGCTCGCTCGCTCACTGAGGCCGGGCGACCAAA
GGTCGCCCGACGCCCAATTCCGATCATATTCAATAACCCTTAATATAACTTCGTATAATGTATGCTATAC
GAAGTTATTAGGTCTGAAGAGGAGTTTACGTCCAGCCAAGCTTAGGATCTCGACCTCGAAATTCTACCGG
GTAGGGGAGGCGCTTTTCCCAAGGCAGTCTGGAGCATGCGCTTTAGCAGCCCCGCTGGGCACTTGGCGCT
ACACAAGTGGCCTCTGGCCTCGCACACATTCCACATCCACCGGTAGGCGCCAACCGGCTCCGTTCTTTGG
TGGCCCCTTCGCGCCACCTTCTACTCCTCCCCTAGTCAGGAAGTTCCCCCCCGCCCCGCAGCTCGCGTCG
TGCAGGACGTGACAAATGGAAGTAGCACGTCTCACTAGTCTCGTGCAGATGGACAGCACCGCTGAGCAAT
GGAAGCGGGTAGGCCTTTGGGGCAGCGGCCAATAGCAGCTTTGCTCCTTCGCTTTCTGGGCTCAGAGGCT
GGGAAGGGGTGGGTCCGGGGGCGGGCTCAGGGGCGGGCTCAGGGGCGGGGCGGGCGCCCGAAGGTCCTCC
GGAGGCCCGGCATTCTGCACGCTTCAAAAGCGCACGTCTGCCGCGCTGTTCTCCTCTTCCTCATCTCCGG
GCCTTTCGACCTGCATCCATCTAGATCTCGAGCAGCTGAAGCTTACCATGACCGAGTACAAGCCCACGGT
GCGCCTCGCCACCCGCGACGACGTCCCCAGGGCCGTACGCACCCTCGCCGCCGCGTTCGCCGACTACCCC
GCCACGCGCCACACCGTCGATCCGGACCGCCACATCGAGCGGGTCACCGAGCTGCAAGAACTCTTCCTCA
CGCGCGTCGGGCTCGACATCGGCAAGGTGTGGGTCGCGGACGACGGCGCCGCGGTGGCGGTCTGGACCAC
GCCGGAGAGCGTCGAAGCGGGGGCGGTGTTCGCCGAGATCGGCCCGCGCATGGCCGAGTTGAGCGGTTCC
CGGCTGGCCGCGCAGCAACAGATGGAAGGCCTCCTGGCGCCGCACCGGCCCAAGGAGCCCGCGTGGTTCC
TGGCCACCGTCGGCGTCTCGCCCGACCACCAGGGCAAGGGTCTGGGCAGCGCCGTCGTGCTCCCCGGAGT
GGAGGCGGCCGAGCGCGCCGGGGTGCCCGCCTTCCTGGAGACCTCCGCGCCCCACAACCTCCCCTTCTAC
GAGCGGCTCGGCTTCACCGTCACCGCCGACGTCGAGGTGCCCGAAGGACCGCGCACCTGGTGCATGACCC
GCAAGCCCGGTGCCTGACGCCCGCCCCACGACCCGCAGCGCCCGACCGAAAGGAGCGCACGACCCCATGC
ATCGATAAGCTGATCCTCACAGGCCGCACCCAGCTTTTCTTCCGTTGCCCCAGTAGCATCTCTGTCTGGT
GACCTTGAAGAGGAAGAGGAGGGGTCCCGAGAATCCCCATCCCTACCGTCCAGCAAAAAGGGGGACGAGG
AATTTGAGGCCTGGCTTGAGGCTCAGGACGCAAATCTTGAGGATGTTCAGCGGGAGTTTTCCGGGCTGCG
AGTAATTGGTGATGAGGACGAGGATGGTTCGGAGGATGGGGAATTTTCAGACCTGGATCTGTCTGACAGC
GACCATGAAGGGGATGAGGGTGGGGGGGCTGTTGGAGGGGGCAGGAGTCTGCACTCCCTGTATTCACTGA
GCGTCGTCTAATAAAGATGTCTATTGATCTCTTTTAGTGTGAATCATGTCTGACGAGGGGCCAGGTACAG
GACCTGGAAATGGCCTAGGAGAGAAGGGAGACACATCTGGACCAGAAGGCTCCGGCGGCAGTGGACCTCA
AAGAAGAGGGGGTGATAACCATGGACGAGGACGGGGAAGAGGACGAGGACGAGGAGGCGGAAGACCAGGA
GCCCCGGGCGGCTCAGGATCAGGGCCAAGACATAGAGATGGTGTCCGGAGACCCCAAAAACGTCCAAGTT
GCATTGGCTGCAAAGGGACCCACGGTGGAACAGGAGCAGGAGCAGGAGCGGGAGGGGCAGGAGCAGGAGG
GGCAGGAGCAGGAGGAGGGGCAGGAGCAGGAGGAGGGGCAGGAGGGGCAGGAGGGGCAGGAGGGGCAGGA
GCAGGAGGAGGGGCAGGAGCAGGAGGAGGGGCAGGAGGGGCAGGAGGGGCAGGAGCAGGAGGAGGGGCAG
GAGCAGGAGGAGGGGCAGGAGGGGCAGGAGCAGGAGGAGGGGCAGGAGGGGCAGGAGGGGCAGGAGCAGG
AGGAGGGGCAGGAGCAGGAGGAGGGGCAGGAGGGGCAGGAGCAGGAGGAGGGGCAGGAGGGGCAGGAGGG
GCAGGAGCAGGAGGAGGGGCAGGAGCAGGAGGGGCAGGAGGGGCAGGAGGGGCAGGAGCAGGAGGGGCAG
GAGCAGGAGGAGGGGCAGGAGGGGCAGGAGGGGCAGGAGCAGGAGGGGCAGGAGCAGGAGGGGCAGGAGC
AGGAGGGGCAGGAGCAGGAGGGGCAGGAGGGGCAGGAGCAGGAGGGGCAGGAGGGGCAGGAGCAGGAGGG
GCAGGAGGGGCAGGAGCAGGAGGAGGGGCAGGAGGGGCAGGAGCAGGAGGAGGGGCAGGAGGGGCAGGAG
CAGGAGGGGSAGGAGGGGSAGGAGSAGGAGGGGCAGGAGGGGCAGGAGCAGGAGGGGCAGGAGGGGCAGG
AGCAGGAGGAGGGGCAGGAGCAGGAGGGGCAGGAGCAGGAGGTGGAGGCCGGGGTCGAGGAGGCAGTGGA
GGCCGGGGTCGAGGAGGTAGTGGAGGCCGGGGTCGAGGAGGTAGTGGAGGCCGCCGGGGTAGAGGACGTG
AAAGAGCCAGGGGGGGAAGTCGTGAAAGAGCCAGGGGGAGAGGTCGTGGACGTGGAGAAAAGAGGCCCAG
GAGTCCCAGTAGTCAGTCATCATCATCCGGGTCTCCACCGCGCAGGCCCCCTCCAGGTAGAAGGCCATTT
TTCCACCCTGTAGGGGAAGCCGATTATTTTGAATACCACCAAGAAGGTGGCCCAGATGGTGAGCCTGACG
TGCCCCCGGGAGCGATAGAGCAGGGCCCCGCAGATGACCCAGGAGAAGGCCCAAGCACTGGACCCCGGGG
TCAGGGTGATGGAGGCAGGCGCAAAAAAGGAGGGTGGTTTGGAAAGCATCGTGGTCAAGGAGGTTCCAAC
CCGAAATTTGAGAACATTGCAGAAGGTTTAAGAGCTCTCCTGGCTAGGAGTCACGTAGAAAGGACTACCG
ACGAAGGAACTTGGGTCGCCGGTGTGTTCGTATATGGAGGTAGTAAGACCTCCCTTTACAACCTAAGGCG
AGGAACTGCCCTTGCTATTCCACAATGTCGTCTTACACCATTGAGTCGTCTCCCCTTTGGAATGGCCCCT
GGACCCGGCCCACAACCTGGCCCGCTAAGGGAGTCCATTGTCTGTTATTTCATGGTCTTTTTACAAACTC
ATATATTTGCTGAGGTTTTGAAGGATGCGATTAAGGACCTTGTTATGACAAAGCCCGCTCCTACCTGCAA
TATCAGGGTGACTGTGTGCAGCTTTGACGATGGAGTAGATTTGCCTCCCTGGTTTCCACCTATGGTGGAA
GGGGCTGCCGCGGAGGGTGATGACGGAGATGACGGAGATGAAGGAGGTGATGGAGATGAGGGTGAGGAAG
GGCAGGAGTGATGTAACTTGTTAGGAGACGCCCTCAATCGTATTAAAAGCCGTGTATTCCCCCGCACTAA
AGAATAAATCCCCAGTAGACATCATGCGTGCTGTTGGTGTATTTCTGGCCATCTGTCTTGTCACCATTTT
CGTCCTCCCAACATGGGGCAATTGCCGGAACCCTTAATATAACTTCGTATAATGTATGCTATACGAAGTT
ATTAGGTCCCTCGAAGAGGTTCACTAGCGGATCTCAATTGGGCATACCCATGTTGTCACGTCACTCAGCT
CCGCGCTCAACACCTTCTCGCGTTGGAAAACATTAGCGACATTTACCTGGTGAGCAATCAGACATGCGAC
GGCTTTAGCCTGGCCTCCTTAAATTCACCTAAGAATGGGAGCAACCAGCAGGAAAAGGACAAGCAGCGAA
AATTCACGCCCCCTTGGGAGGTGGCGGCATATGCAAAGGATAGCACTCCCACTCTACTACTGGGTATCAT
ATGCTGACTGTATATGCATGAGGATAGCATATGCTACCCGGATACAGATTAGGATAGCATATACTACCCA
GATATAGATTAGGATAGCATATGCTACCCAGATATAGATTAGGATAGCCTATGCTACCCAGATATAAATT
AGGATAGCATATACTACCCAGATATAGATTAGGATAGCATATGCTACCCAGATATAGATTAGGATAGCCT
ATGCTACCCAGATATAGATTAGGATAGCATATGCTACCCAGATATAGATTAGGATAGCATATGCTATCCA
GATATTTGGGTAGTATATGCTACCCAGATATAAATTAGGATAGCATATACTACCCTAATCTCTATTAGGA
TAGCATATGCTACCCGGATACAGATTAGGATAGCATATACTACCCAGATATAGATTAGGATAGCATATGC
TACCCAGATATAGATTAGGATAGCCTATGCTACCCAGATATAAATTAGGATAGCATATACTACCCAGATA
TAGATTAGGATAGCATATGCTACCCAGATATAGATTAGGATAGCCTATGCTACCCAGATATAGATTAGGA
TAGCATATGCTATCCAGATATTTGGGTAGTATATGCTACCCATGGCAACATTAGCCCACCGTGCTCTCAG
CGACCTCGTGAATATGAGGACCAACAACCCTGTGCTTGGCGCTCAGGCGCAAGTGTGTGTAATTTGTCCT
CCAGATCGCAGCAATCGCGCCCCTATCTTGGCCCGCCCACCTACTTATGCAGGTATTCCCCGGGGTGCCA
TTAGTGGTTTTGTGGGCAAGTGGTTTGACCGCAGTGGTTAGCGGGGTTACAATCAGCCAAGTTATTACAC
CCTTATTTTACAGTCCAAAACCGCAGGGCGGCGTGTGGGGGCTGACGCGTGCCCCCACTCCACAATTTCA
AAAAAAAGAGTGGCCACTTGTCTTTGTTTATGGGCCCCATTGGCGTGGAGCCCCGTTTAATTTTCGGGGG
TGTTAGAGACAACCAGTGGAGTCCGCTGCTGTCGGCGTCCACTCTCTTTCCCCTTGTTACAAATAGAGTG
TAACAACATGGTTCACCTGTCTTGGTCCCTGCCTGGGACACATCTTAATAACCCCAGTATCATATTGCAC
TAGGATTATGTGTTGCCCATAGCCATAAATTCGTGTGAGATGGACATCCAGTCTTTACGGCTTGTCCCCA
CCCCATGGATTTCTATTGTTAAAGATATTCAGAATGTTTCATTCCTACACTAGTATTTATTGCCCAAGGG
GTTTGTGAGGGTTATATTGGTGTCATAGCACAATGCCACCACTGAACCCCCCGTCCAAATTTTATTCTGG
GGGCGTCACCTGAAACCTTGTTTTCGAGCACCTCACATACACCTTACTGTTCACAACTCAGCAGTTATTC
TATTAGCTAAACGAAGGAGAATGAAGAAGCAGGCGAAGATTCAGGAGAGTTCACTGCCCGCTCCTTGATC
TTCAGCCACTGCCCTTGTGACTAAAATGGTTCACTACCCTCGTGGAATCCTGACCCCATGTAAATAAAAC
CGTGACAGCTCATGGGGTGGGAGATATCGCTGTTCCTTAGGACCCTTTTACTAACCCTAATTCGATAGCA
TATGCTTCCCGTTGGGTAACATATGCTATTGAATTAGGGTTAGTCTGGATAGTATATACTACTACCCGGG
AAGCATATGCTACCCGTTTAGGGTTAACAAGGGGGCCTTATAAACACTATTGCTAATGCCCTCTTGAGGG
TCCGCTTATCGGTAGCTACACAGGCCCCTCTGATTGACGTTGGTGTAGCCTCCCGTAGTCTTCCTGGGCC
CCTGGGAGGTACATGTCCCCCAGCATTGGTGTAAGAGCTTCAGCCAAGAGTTACACATAAAGGCAATGTT
GTGTTGCAGTCCACAGACTGCAAAGTCTGCTCCAGGATGAAAGCCACTCAGTGTTGGCAAATGTGCACAT
CCATTTATAAGGATGTCAACTACAGTCAGAGAACCCCTTTGTGTTTGGTCCCCCCCCGTGTCACATGTGG
AACAGGGCCCAGTTGGCAAGTTGTACCAACCAACTGAAGGGATTACATGCACTGCCCCGCGAAGAAGGGG
CAGAGATGTCGTAGTCAGGTTTAGTTCGTCCGGGGCGGGGATCGATCCTCTAGTAAGGGATTTTGCCGAT
TTCGGTCTATTGGTTAAAAAATGAGCTGATTTAACAAAAATTTAACGCGAATTTTAACAAAATATTAACG
TTTACAATTTTATGGTGCACTCTCAGTACAATCTGCTCTGATGCCGCATAGTTAAGCCAGCCCCGACACC
CGCCAACACCCGCTGACGCGCCCTGACGGGCTTGTCTGCTCCCGGCATCCGCTTACAGACAAGCTGTGAC
CGTCTCCGGGAGCTGCATGTGTCAGAGGTTTTCACCGTCATCACCGAAACGCGCGAGACGAAAGGGCCTC
GTGATACGCCTATTTTTATAGGTTAATGTCATGATAATAATGGTTTCTTAGACGTCAGGTGGCACTTTTC
GGGGAAATGTGCGCGGAACCCCTATTTGTTTATTTTTCTAAATACATTCAAATATGTATCCGCTCATGAG
ACAATAACCCTGATAAATGCTTCAATAATATTGAAAAAGGAAGAGTATGAGTATTCAACATTTCCGTGTC
GCCCTTATTCCCTTTTTTGCGGCATTTTGCCTTCCTGTTTTTGCTCACCCAGAAACGCTGGTGAAAGTAA
AAGATGCTGAAGATCAGTTGGGTGCACGAGTGGGTTACATCGAACTGGATCTCAACAGCGGTAAGATCCT
TGAGAGTTTTCGCCCCGAAGAACGTTTTCCAATGATGAGCACTTTTAAAGTTCTGCTATGTGGCGCGGTA
TTATCCCGTATTGACGCCGGGCAAGAGCAACTCGGTCGCCGCATACACTATTCTCAGAATGACTTGGTTG
AGTACTCACCAGTCACAGAAAAGCATCTTACGGATGGCATGACAGTAAGAGAATTATGCAGTGCTGCCAT
AACCATGAGTGATAACACTGCGGCCAACTTACTTCTGACAACGATCGGAGGACCGAAGGAGCTAACCGCT
TTTTTGCACAACATGGGGGATCATGTAACTCGCCTTGATCGTTGGGAACCGGAGCTGAATGAAGCCATAC
CAAACGACGAGCGTGACACCACGATGCCTGTAGCAATGGCAACAACGTTGCGCAAACTATTAACTGGCGA
ACTACTTACTCTAGCTTCCCGGCAACAATTAATAGACTGGATGGAGGCGGATAAAGTTGCAGGACCACTT
CTGCGCTCGGCCCTTCCGGCTGGCTGGTTTATTGCTGATAAATCTGGAGCCGGTGAGCGTGGGTCTCGCG
GTATCATTGCAGCACTGGGGCCAGATGGTAAGCCCTCCCGTATCGTAGTTATCTACACGACGGGGAGTCA
GGCAACTATGGATGAACGAAATAGACAGATCGCTGAGATAGGTGCCTCACTGATTAAGCATTGGTAACTG
TCAGACCAAGTTTACTCATATATACTTTAGATTGATTTAAAACTTCATTTTTAATTTAAAAGGATCTAGG
TGAAGATCCTTTTTGATAATCTCATGACCAAAATCCCTTAACGTGAGTTTTCGTTCCACTGAGCGTCAGA
CCCCGTAGAAAAGATCAAAGGATCTTCTTGAGATCCTTTTTTTCTGCGCGTAATCTGCTGCTTGCAAACA
AAAAAACCACCGCTACCAGCGGTGGTTTGTTTGCCGGATCAAGAGCTACCAACTCTTTTTCCGAAGGTAA
CTGGCTTCAGCAGAGCGCAGATACCAAATACTGTTCTTCTAGTGTAGCCGTAGTTAGGCCACCACTTCAA
GAACTCTGTAGCACCGCCTACATACCTCGCTCTGCTAATCCTGTTACCAGTGGCTGCTGCCAGTGGCGAT
AAGTCGTGTCTTACCGGGTTGGACTCAAGACGATAGTTACCGGATAAGGCGCAGCGGTCGGGCTGAACGG
GGGGTTCGTGCACACAGCCCAGCTTGGAGCGAACGACCTACACCGAACTGAGATACCTACAGCGTGAGCT
ATGAGAAAGCGCCACGCTTCCCGAAGGGAGAAAGGCGGACAGGTATCCGGTAAGCGGCAGGGTCGGAACA
GGAGAGCGCACGAGGGAGCTTCCAGGGGGAAACGCCTGGTATCTTTATAGTCCTGTCGGGTTTCGCCACC
TCTGACTTGAGCGTCGATTTTTGTGATGCTCGTCAGGGGGGCGGAGCCTATGGAAAAACGCCAGCAACGC
GGCCTTTTTACGGTTCCTGGCCTTTTGCTGGCCTTTTGCTCACATGTTCTTTCCTGCGTTATCCCCTGAT
TCTGTGGATAACCGTATTACCGCCTTTGAGTGAGCTGATACCGCTCGCCGCAGCCGAACGACCGAGCGCA
GCGAGTCAGTGAGCGAGGAAGCGGAAGAGCGCCCAATACGCAAACCGCCTCTCCCCGCGCGTTGGCCGAT
TCATTAATGCAGCTGGCACGACAGGTTTCCCGACTGGAAAGCGGGCAGTGAGCGCAACGCAAT
